Addgene plasmid #194125: pLenti6M CD38
Purpose: Expresses CD38 protein in mammalian cells
Depositing lab: Jun Liu. Depositing organization: Johns Hopkins University and School of Medicine.
Backbone
  Vector backbone: pLenti6M
  Vector type: Mammalian Expression, Lentiviral
Growth in bacteria
  Bacterial resistance: Ampicillin, 100 μg/mL
  Growth temperature: 30°C
  Growth strain: NEB Stable
  Copy number: High Copy
Gene/Insert
  Gene/Insert name: CD38
  Species: H. sapiens (human)
  Entrez Gene: CD38 (a.k.a. ADPRC 1, ADPRC1, cADPR1)
  Cloning method: Restriction Enzyme; 5′ cloning site unknown (unknown if destroyed); 3′ cloning site unknown (unknown if destroyed)
  Sequencing primers: 5′ unknown
Terms and licenses: Academic/Nonprofit Terms; Industry Terms: Not Available to Industry
How to cite: pLenti6M CD38 was a gift from Jun Liu (Addgene plasmid # 194125 ; http://n2t.net/addgene:194125 ; RRID:Addgene_194125)
