[The description below was written by a language model from this plasmid's Addgene catalogue record and pLannotate feature annotations shown in this document.]
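Description:
pLenti6M CD38 is a 7,859-nt third-generation-style, self-inactivating HIV-1 lentiviral transfer plasmid built on the pLenti6M backbone for expressing human CD38 in mammalian cells. In bacteria it is maintained through a high-copy ColE1/pUC origin and selected with ampicillin via the β-lactamase gene. An f1 origin and remnants of a pBluescript-type cloning region (lac promoter/operator, lacZα and lacI fragments, T3 and T7 promoters) are also present in the backbone.

The viral genome is transcribed from a chimeric RSV promoter fused to a truncated 5' LTR, which makes genomic RNA production independent of Tat. It is followed by the Ψ packaging signal with an adjoining gag fragment and the Rev response element for Rev-dependent nuclear export. Downstream, the CMV immediate-early enhancer and promoter drive the CD38 coding sequence. CD38 is an ectoenzyme that synthesizes and hydrolyses cyclic ADP-ribose, produces NAADP, and also acts as a receptor on immune cells. A V5 epitope tag is annotated shortly after the CD38 open reading frame, but the record does not say whether it is fused in frame. A second cassette places the blasticidin S deaminase gene under tandem SV40 and EM7 promoters, allowing blasticidin selection of transduced mammalian cells, with EM7 also permitting expression in E. coli. The genome ends in a ΔU3 3' LTR, which inactivates LTR promoter activity after integration, followed by an SV40 polyadenylation signal and SV40 origin outside the viral unit. No cPPT or WPRE is annotated.

The plasmid is suited to transient transfection or, with separately supplied packaging and envelope functions, to producing lentivirus for generating stable CD38-expressing cell lines. The cloning sites used for the insert are not recorded.
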