Features (pLannotate 1.2.2; 29 found; start..end, strand, type, name):
     12..32      -  misc_feature   MCS (fragment): pBluescript multiple cloning site
     42..345     +  enhancer       CMV enhancer: human cytomegalovirus immediate early enhancer
    346..549     +  promoter       CMV promoter: human cytomegalovirus (CMV) immediate early promoter
    664..1563    +  CDS            CD38: CD38_HUMAN - Experimental evidence at protein level: Swiss-Prot protein existence level 1. Synthesizes the second messengers cyclic ADP-ribose and nicotinate-adenine dinucleotide phosphate, the former a second messenger for glucose-induced insulin secretion. Also has cADPr hydrolase activity. Also moonlights as a receptor in cells of the immune system. From Homo sapiens (Human).
   1595..1636    +  CDS            V5 tag: epitope tag from simian virus 5
   1678..2007    +  promoter       SV40 promoter: SV40 enhancer and early promoter
   2055..2102    +  promoter       EM7 promoter: synthetic bacterial promoter&nbsp
   2121..2519    +  CDS            BSD: blasticidin S deaminase; Aspergillus terreus BSD; confers resistance to blasticidin
   2536..2604    +  CDS            nef (fragment): NEF_HV1Z2 - Experimental evidence at protein level: Swiss-Prot protein existence level 1. Extracellular Nef protein targets CD4(+) T-lymphocytes for apoptosis by interacting with CXCR4 surface receptors. From Human immunodeficiency virus type 1 group M subtype D (isolate Z2/CDC-Z34) (HIV-1).
   2606..2839    +  LTR            3' LTR (ΔU3): self-inactivating 3' long terminal repeat (LTR) from HIV-1
   2911..3032    +  polyA_signal   SV40 poly(A) signal: SV40 polyadenylation signal
   3072..3207    +  rep_origin     SV40 ori: SV40 origin of replication
   3228..3246    -  promoter       T7 promoter: promoter for bacteriophage T7 RNA polymerase
   3254..3409    +  CDS            lacZα (fragment): LacZα fragment of β-galactosidase; lacZ fragment
   3414..3842    +  rep_origin     f1 ori (sequence partly withheld): f1 bacteriophage origin of replication; arrow indicates direction of (+) strand synthesis
   3895..3999    +  promoter       AmpR promoter: bla
   4000..4860    +  CDS            AmpR: β-lactamase; bla; confers resistance to ampicillin, carbenicillin, and related antibiotics
   5031..5619    +  rep_origin     ori: high-copy-number ColE1/pMB1/pBR322/pUC origin of replication
   5802..5894    +  CDS            lacI (fragment): lac repressor; lacI; The lac repressor binds to the lac operator to inhibit transcription in E. coli. This inhibition can be relieved by adding lactose or isopropyl-β-D-thiogalactopyranoside (IPTG).
   5907..5928    +  protein_bind   CAP binding site: CAP binding activates transcription in the presence of cAMP. E. coli catabolite activator protein
   5943..5973    +  promoter       lac promoter: promoter for the E. coli lac operon
   5981..5997    +  protein_bind   lac operator: The lac repressor binds to the lac operator to inhibit transcription in E. coli. This inhibition can be relieved by adding lactose or isopropyl-β-D-thiogalactopyranoside (IPTG). lac repressor encoded by lacI
   6042..6060    +  promoter       T3 promoter: promoter for bacteriophage T3 RNA polymerase
   6088..6314    +  promoter       RSV promoter: Rous sarcoma virus enhancer/promoter
   6315..6495    +  LTR            5' LTR (truncated): truncated 5' long terminal repeat (LTR) from HIV-1
   6542..6667    +  misc_feature   HIV-1 Ψ: packaging signal of human immunodeficiency virus type 1
   6651..7014    +  CDS            HIV-1 gag (fragment): gag protein from human immunodeficiency virus 1; gag
   7160..7393    +  misc_feature   RRE: The Rev response element (RRE) of HIV-1 allows for Rev-dependent mRNA export from the nucleus to the cytoplasm.
   7770..11      +  CDS            Rev (fragment) (across the origin): human immunodeficiency virus 1 (HIV-1) Rev protein; rev; enhances nuclear export of unspliced and incompletely spliced viral mRNAs
>Addgene plasmid #194125 | pLenti6M CD38 | addgene full sequence | sequence record 380720 | Addgene NGS Result
GTGAACGGATCTCGACGGTATCGATAAGCTTGGGAGTTCCGCGTTACATAACTTACGGTAAATGGCCCGC
CTGGCTGACCGCCCAACGACCCCCGCCCATTGACGTCAATAATGACGTATGTTCCCATAGTAACGCCAAT
AGGGACTTTCCATTGACGTCAATGGGTGGAGTATTTACGGTAAACTGCCCACTTGGCAGTACATCAAGTG
TATCATATGCCAAGTACGCCCCCTATTGACGTCAATGACGGTAAATGGCCCGCCTGGCATTATGCCCAGT
ACATGACCTTATGGGACTTTCCTACTTGGCAGTACATCTACGTATTAGTCATCGCTATTACCATGGTGAT
GCGGTTTTGGCAGTACATCAATGGGCGTGGATAGCGGTTTGACTCACGGGGATTTCCAAGTCTCCACCCC
ATTGACGTCAATGGGAGTTTGTTTTGGCACCAAAATCAACGGGACTTTCCAAAATGTCGTAACAACTCCG
CCCCATTGACGCAAATGGGCGGTAGGCGTGTACGGTGGGAGGTCTATATAAGCAGAGCTCGTTTAGTGAA
CCGTCAGATCGCCTGGAGACGCCATCCACGCTGTTTTGACCTCCATAGAAGACACCGACTCTAGAGGATC
CACTAGTTAACTGCAGTCGACGATATCGCCACCATGGCCAACTGCGAGTTCAGCCCGGTGTCCGGGGACA
AACCCTGCTGCCGGCTCTCTAGGAGAGCCCAACTCTGTCTTGGCGTCAGTATCCTGGTCCTGATCCTCGT
CGTGGTGCTCGCGGTGGTCGTCCCGAGGTGGCGCCAGCAGTGGAGCGGTCCGGGCACCACCAAGCGCTTT
CCCGAGACCGTCCTGGCGCGATGCGTCAAGTACACTGAAATTCATCCTGAGATGAGACATGTAGACTGCC
AAAGTGTATGGGATGCTTTCAAGGGTGCATTTATTTCAAAACATCCTTGCAACATTACTGAAGAAGACTA
TCAGCCACTAATGAAGTTGGGAACTCAGACCGTACCTTGCAACAAGATTCTTCTTTGGAGCAGAATAAAA
GATCTGGCCCATCAGTTCACACAGGTCCAGCGGGACATGTTCACCCTGGAGGACACGCTGCTAGGCTACC
TTGCTGATGACCTCACATGGTGTGGTGAATTCAACACTTCCAAAATAAACTATCAATCTTGCCCAGACTG
GAGAAAGGACTGCAGCAACAACCCTGTTTCAGTATTCTGGAAAACGGTTTCCCGCAGGTTTGCAGAAGCT
GCCTGTGATGTGGTCCATGTGATGCTCAATGGATCCCGCAGTAAAATCTTTGACAAAAACAGCACTTTTG
GGAGTGTGGAAGTCCATAATTTGCAACCAGAGAAGGTTCAGACACTAGAGGCCTGGGTGATACATGGTGG
AAGAGAAGATTCCAGAGACTTATGCCAGGATCCCACCATAAAAGAGCTGGAATCGATTATAAGCAAAAGG
AATATTCAATTTTCCTGCAAGAATATCTACAGACCTGACAAGTTTCTTCAGTGTGTGAAAAATCCTGAGG
ATTCATCTTGCACATCTGAGATCTAACTCGAGTCTAGAGGGCCCGCGGTTCGAAGGTAAGCCTATCCCTA
ACCCTCTCCTCGGTCTCGATTCTACGCGTACCGGTTAGTAATGAGTTTGGAATTAATTCTGTGGAATGTG
TGTCAGTTAGGGTGTGGAAAGTCCCCAGGCTCCCCAGCAGGCAGAAGTATGCAAAGCATGCATCTCAATT
AGTCAGCAACCAGGTGTGGAAAGTCCCCAGGCTCCCCAGCAGGCAGAAGTATGCAAAGCATGCATCTCAA
TTAGTCAGCAACCATAGTCCCGCCCCTAACTCCGCCCATCCCGCCCCTAACTCCGCCCAGTTCCGCCCAT
TCTCCGCCCCATGGCTGACTAATTTTTTTTATTTATGCAGAGGCCGAGGCCGCCTCTGCCTCTGAGCTAT
TCCAGAAGTAGTGAGGAGGCTTTTTTGGAGGCCTAGGCTTTTGCAAAAAGCTCCCGGGAGCTTGTATATC
CATTTTCGGATCTGATCAGCACGTGTTGACAATTAATCATCGGCATAGTATATCGGCATAGTATAATACG
ACAAGGTGAGGAACTAAACCATGGCCAAGCCTTTGTCTCAAGAAGAATCCACCCTCATTGAAAGAGCAAC
GGCTACAATCAACAGCATCCCCATCTCTGAAGACTACAGCGTCGCCAGCGCAGCTCTCTCTAGCGACGGC
CGCATCTTCACTGGTGTCAATGTATATCATTTTACTGGGGGACCTTGTGCAGAACTCGTGGTGCTGGGCA
CTGCTGCTGCTGCGGCAGCTGGCAACCTGACTTGTATCGTCGCGATCGGAAATGAGAACAGGGGCATCTT
GAGCCCCTGCGGACGGTGCCGACAGGTGCTTCTCGATCTGCATCCTGGGATCAAAGCCATAGTGAAGGAC
AGTGATGGACAGCCGACGGCAGTTGGGATTCGTGAATTGCTGCCCTCTGGTTATGTGTGGGAGGGCTAAG
CACAATTCGAGCTCGGTACCTTTAAGACCAATGACTTACAAGGCAGCTGTAGATCTTAGCCACTTTTTAA
AAGAAAAGGGGGGACTGGAAGGGCTAATTCACTCCCAACGAAGACAAGATCTGCTTTTTGCTTGTACTGG
GTCTCTCTGGTTAGACCAGATCTGAGCCTGGGAGCTCTCTGGCTAACTAGGGAACCCACTGCTTAAGCCT
CAATAAAGCTTGCCTTGAGTGCTTCAAGTAGTGTGTGCCCGTCTGTTGTGTGACTCTGGTAACTAGAGAT
CCCTCAGACCCTTTTAGTCAGTGTGGAAAATCTCTAGCAGTAGTAGTTCATGTCATCTTATTATTCAGTA
TTTATAACTTGCAAAGAAATGAATATCAGAGAGTGAGAGGAACTTGTTTATTGCAGCTTATAATGGTTAC
AAATAAAGCAATAGCATCACAAATTTCACAAATAAAGCATTTTTTTCACTGCATTCTAGTTGTGGTTTGT
CCAAACTCATCAATGTATCTTATCATGTCTGGCTCTAGCTATCCCGCCCCTAACTCCGCCCATCCCGCCC
CTAACTCCGCCCAGTTCCGCCCATTCTCCGCCCCATGGCTGACTAATTTTTTTTATTTATGCAGAGGCCG
AGGCCGCCTCGGCCTCTGAGCTATTCCAGAAGTAGTGAGGAGGCTTTTTTGGAGGCCTAGGGACGTACCC
AATTCGCCCTATAGTGAGTCGTATTACGCGCGCTCACTGGCCGTCGTTTTACAACGTCGTGACTGGGAAA
ACCCTGGCGTTACCCAACTTAATCGCCTTGCAGCACATCCCCCTTTCGCCAGCTGGCGTAATAGCGAAGA
GGCCCGCACCGATCGCCCTTCCCAACAGTTGCGCAGCCTGAATGGCGAATGGG
[124 nt withheld, positions 3414-3537]
C
[91 nt withheld, positions 3539-3629]
A
[49 nt withheld, positions 3631-3679]
CCTTTGACGTTGGAGTCCACGTTCTTT
[37 nt withheld, positions 3707-3743]
ACCCTATCTCGGTCTATTCTTTTGATTTATAAGGGATTTTGCCGATTTCGGCCTATTGGTTAAAAAATGA
GCTGATTTAACAAAAATTTAACGCGAATTTTAACAAAATATTAACGCTTACAATTTAGGTGGCACTTTTC
GGGGAAATGTGCGCGGAACCCCTATTTGTTTATTTTTCTAAATACATTCAAATATGTATCCGCTCATGAG
ACAATAACCCTGATAAATGCTTCAATAATATTGAAAAAGGAAGAGTATGAGTATTCAACATTTCCGTGTC
GCCCTTATTCCCTTTTTTGCGGCATTTTGCCTTCCTGTTTTTGCTCACCCAGAAACGCTGGTGAAAGTAA
AAGATGCTGAAGATCAGTTGGGTGCACGAGTGGGTTACATCGAACTGGATCTCAACAGCGGTAAGATCCT
TGAGAGTTTTCGCCCCGAAGAACGTTTTCCAATGATGAGCACTTTTAAAGTTCTGCTATGTGGCGCGGTA
TTATCCCGTATTGACGCCGGGCAAGAGCAACTCGGTCGCCGCATACACTATTCTCAGAATGACTTGGTTG
AGTACTCACCAGTCACAGAAAAGCATCTTACGGATGGCATGACAGTAAGAGAATTATGCAGTGCTGCCAT
AACCATGAGTGATAACACTGCGGCCAACTTACTTCTGACAACGATCGGAGGACCGAAGGAGCTAACCGCT
TTTTTGCACAACATGGGGGATCATGTAACTCGCCTTGATCGTTGGGAACCGGAGCTGAATGAAGCCATAC
CAAACGACGAGCGTGACACCACGATGCCTGTAGCAATGGCAACAACGTTGCGCAAACTATTAACTGGCGA
ACTACTTACTCTAGCTTCCCGGCAACAATTAATAGACTGGATGGAGGCGGATAAAGTTGCAGGACCACTT
CTGCGCTCGGCCCTTCCGGCTGGCTGGTTTATTGCTGATAAATCTGGAGCCGGTGAGCGTGGGTCTCGCG
GTATCATTGCAGCACTGGGGCCAGATGGTAAGCCCTCCCGTATCGTAGTTATCTACACGACGGGGAGTCA
GGCAACTATGGATGAACGAAATAGACAGATCGCTGAGATAGGTGCCTCACTGATTAAGCATTGGTAACTG
TCAGACCAAGTTTACTCATATATACTTTAGATTGATTTAAAACTTCATTTTTAATTTAAAAGGATCTAGG
TGAAGATCCTTTTTGATAATCTCATGACCAAAATCCCTTAACGTGAGTTTTCGTTCCACTGAGCGTCAGA
CCCCGTAGAAAAGATCAAAGGATCTTCTTGAGATCCTTTTTTTCTGCGCGTAATCTGCTGCTTGCAAACA
AAAAAACCACCGCTACCAGCGGTGGTTTGTTTGCCGGATCAAGAGCTACCAACTCTTTTTCCGAAGGTAA
CTGGCTTCAGCAGAGCGCAGATACCAAATACTGTTCTTCTAGTGTAGCCGTAGTTAGGCCACCACTTCAA
GAACTCTGTAGCACCGCCTACATACCTCGCTCTGCTAATCCTGTTACCAGTGGCTGCTGCCAGTGGCGAT
AAGTCGTGTCTTACCGGGTTGGACTCAAGACGATAGTTACCGGATAAGGCGCAGCGGTCGGGCTGAACGG
GGGGTTCGTGCACACAGCCCAGCTTGGAGCGAACGACCTACACCGAACTGAGATACCTACAGCGTGAGCT
ATGAGAAAGCGCCACGCTTCCCGAAGGGAGAAAGGCGGACAGGTATCCGGTAAGCGGCAGGGTCGGAACA
GGAGAGCGCACGAGGGAGCTTCCAGGGGGAAACGCCTGGTATCTTTATAGTCCTGTCGGGTTTCGCCACC
TCTGACTTGAGCGTCGATTTTTGTGATGCTCGTCAGGGGGGCGGAGCCTATGGAAAAACGCCAGCAACGC
GGCCTTTTTACGGTTCCTGGCCTTTTGCTGGCCTTTTGCTCACATGTTCTTTCCTGCGTTATCCCCTGAT
TCTGTGGATAACCGTATTACCGCCTTTGAGTGAGCTGATACCGCTCGCCGCAGCCGAACGACCGAGCGCA
GCGAGTCAGTGAGCGAGGAAGCGGAAGAGCGCCCAATACGCAAACCGCCTCTCCCCGCGCGTTGGCCGAT
TCATTAATGCAGCTGGCACGACAGGTTTCCCGACTGGAAAGCGGGCAGTGAGCGCAACGCAATTAATGTG
AGTTAGCTCACTCATTAGGCACCCCAGGCTTTACACTTTATGCTTCCGGCTCGTATGTTGTGTGGAATTG
TGAGCGGATAACAATTTCACACAGGAAACAGCTATGACCATGATTACGCCAAGCGCGCAATTAACCCTCA
CTAAAGGGAACAAAAGCTGGAGCTGCAAGCTTAATGTAGTCTTATGCAATACTCTTGTAGTCTTGCAACA
TGGTAACGATGAGTTAGCAACATGCCTTACAAGGAGAGAAAAAGCACCGTGCATGCCGATTGGTGGAAGT
AAGGTGGTACGATCGTGCCTTATTAGGAAGGCAACAGACGGGTCTGACATGGATTGGACGAACCACTGAA
TTGCCGCATTGCAGAGATATTGTATTTAAGTGCCTAGCTCGATACATAAACGGGTCTCTCTGGTTAGACC
AGATCTGAGCCTGGGAGCTCTCTGGCTAACTAGGGAACCCACTGCTTAAGCCTCAATAAAGCTTGCCTTG
AGTGCTTCAAGTAGTGTGTGCCCGTCTGTTGTGTGACTCTGGTAACTAGAGATCCCTCAGACCCTTTTAG
TCAGTGTGGAAAATCTCTAGCAGTGGCGCCCGAACAGGGACTTGAAAGCGAAAGGGAAACCAGAGGAGCT
CTCTCGACGCAGGACTCGGCTTGCTGAAGCGCGCACGGCAAGAGGCGAGGGGCGGCGACTGGTGAGTACG
CCAAAAATTTTGACTAGCGGAGGCTAGAAGGAGAGAGATGGGTGCGAGAGCGTCAGTATTAAGCGGGGGA
GAATTAGATCGCGATGGGAAAAAATTCGGTTAAGGCCAGGGGGAAAGAAAAAATATAAATTAAAACATAT
AGTATGGGCAAGCAGGGAGCTAGAACGATTCGCAGTTAATCCTGGCCTGTTAGAAACATCAGAAGGCTGT
AGACAAATACTGGGACAGCTACAACCATCCCTTCAGACAGGATCAGAAGAACTTAGATCATTATATAATA
CAGTAGCAACCCTCTATTGTGTGCATCAAAGGATAGAGATAAAAGACACCAAGGAAGCTTTAGACAAGAT
AGAGGAAGAGCAAAACAAAAGTAAGACCACCGCACAGCAAGCGGCCGCTGATCTTCAGACCTGGAGGAGG
AGATATGAGGGACAATTGGAGAAGTGAATTATATAAATATAAAGTAGTAAAAATTGAACCATTAGGAGTA
GCACCCACCAAGGCAAAGAGAAGAGTGGTGCAGAGAGAAAAAAGAGCAGTGGGAATAGGAGCTTTGTTCC
TTGGGTTCTTGGGAGCAGCAGGAAGCACTATGGGCGCAGCGTCAATGACGCTGACGGTACAGGCCAGACA
ATTATTGTCTGGTATAGTGCAGCAGCAGAACAATTTGCTGAGGGCTATTGAGGCGCAACAGCATCTGTTG
CAACTCACAGTCTGGGGCATCAAGCAGCTCCAGGCAAGAATCCTGGCTGTGGAAAGATACCTAAAGGATC
AACAGCTCCTGGGGATTTGGGGTTGCTCTGGAAAACTCATTTGCACCACTGCTGTGCCTTGGAATGCTAG
TTGGAGTAATAAATCTCTGGAACAGATTTGGAATCACACGACCTGGATGGAGTGGGACAGAGAAATTAAC
AATTACACAAGCTTAATACACTCCTTAATTGAAGAATCGCAAAACCAGCAAGAAAAGAATGAACAAGAAT
TATTGGAATTAGATAAATGGGCAAGTTTGTGGAATTGGTTTAACATAACAAATTGGCTGTGGTATATAAA
ATTATTCATAATGATAGTAGGAGGCTTGGTAGGTTTAAGAATAGTTTTTGCTGTACTTTCTATAGTGAAT
AGAGTTAGGCAGGGATATTCACCATTATCGTTTCAGACCCACCTCCCAACCCCGAGGGGACCCGACAGGC
CCGAAGGAATAGAAGAAGAAGGTGGAGAGAGAGACAGAGACAGATCCATTCGATTA
